LOCUS       Exported 12604 bp ds-DNA circular SYN 13-MAY-2021
DEFINITION  Lentiviral expression of FLT4 F131S.
ACCESSION   .
VERSION     .
KEYWORDS    pHAGE-FLT4-F131S
SOURCE      synthetic DNA construct
  ORGANISM  synthetic DNA construct
REFERENCE   1 (bases 1 to 12604)
  AUTHORS   Ng PK, Li J, Jeong KJ, Shao S, Chen H, Tsang YH, Sengupta S, Wang Z,
            Bhavana VH, Tran R, Soewito S, Minussi DC, Moreno D, Kong K,
            Dogruluk T, Lu H, Gao J, Tokheim C, Zhou DC, Johnson AM, Zeng J, Ip
            CKM, Ju Z, Wester M, Yu S, Li Y, Vellano CP, Schultz N, Karchin R,
            Ding L, Lu Y, Cheung LWT, Chen K, Shaw KR, Meric-Bernstam F, Scott
            KL, Yi S, Sahni N, Liang H, Mills GB
  TITLE     Systematic Functional Annotation of Somatic Mutations in Cancer.
  JOURNAL   Cancer Cell. 2018 Mar 12;33(3):450-462.e10. doi:
            10.1016/j.ccell.2018.01.021.
  PUBMED    29533785
REFERENCE   2 (bases 1 to 12604)
  AUTHORS   .
  TITLE     Direct Submission
  JOURNAL   Exported May 13, 2021 from SnapGene Server 1.1.58
            http://www.snapgene.com
FEATURES             Location/Qualifiers
     source          1..12604
                     /organism="synthetic DNA construct"
                     /mol_type="other DNA"
     LTR             1..634
                     /label=3' LTR
                     /note="3' long terminal repeat (LTR) from HIV-1"
     misc_feature    681..806
                     /label=HIV-1 Psi
                     /note="packaging signal of human immunodeficiency virus
                     type 1"
     misc_feature    1303..1536
                     /label=RRE
                     /note="The Rev response element (RRE) of HIV-1 allows for
                     Rev-dependent mRNA export from the nucleus to the
                     cytoplasm."
     CDS             1721..1765
                     /codon_start=1
                     /product="antigenic peptide corresponding to amino acids
                     655 to 669 of the HIV envelope protein gp41 (Lutje Hulsik
                     et al., 2013)"
                     /label=gp41 peptide
                     /note="recognized by the 2H10 single-chain llama nanobody"
                     /translation="KNEQELLELDKWASL"
     misc_feature    2058..2175
                     /label=cPPT/CTS
                     /note="central polypurine tract and central termination
                     sequence of HIV-1"
     promoter        2223..3401
                     /label=EF-1-alpha promoter
                     /note="strong constitutive promoter for human elongation
                     factor EF-1-alpha"
     intron          2454..3392
                     /label=EF-1-alpha intron A
                     /note="intron upstream of the start codon of human
                     EF-1-alpha"
     primer_bind     3349..3369
                     /label=EF1a-F
                     /note="Human elongation factor-1a promoter, forward primer"
     protein_bind    3421..3445
                     /gene="mutant version of attB"
                     /label=attB1
                     /bound_moiety="BP Clonase(TM)"
                     /note="recombination site for the Gateway(R) BP reaction"
     protein_bind    complement(7541..7565)
                     /gene="mutant version of attB"
                     /label=attB2
                     /bound_moiety="BP Clonase(TM)"
                     /note="recombination site for the Gateway(R) BP reaction"
     CDS             7618..7659
                     /codon_start=1
                     /product="epitope tag from simian virus 5"
                     /label=V5 tag
                     /translation="GKPIPNPLLGLDST"
     misc_feature    7680..8247
                     /label=IRES
                     /note="internal ribosome entry site (IRES) of the
                     encephalomyocarditis virus (EMCV)"
     misc_feature    7697..8249
                     /label=IRES
                     /note="internal ribosome entry site (IRES) of the
                     encephalomyocarditis virus (EMCV)"
     primer_bind     complement(7841..7858)
                     /label=IRES reverse
                     /note="IRES internal ribosome entry site, reverse primer.
                     Also called pCDH-rev"
     primer_bind     8068..8087
                     /label=IRES-F
                     /note="IRES internal ribosome entry site, forward primer"
     CDS             8261..8980
                     /codon_start=1
                     /product="the original enhanced GFP (Yang et al., 1996)"
                     /label=EGFP
                     /note="mammalian codon-optimized"
                     /translation="MVSKGEELFTGVVPILVELDGDVNGHKFSVSGEGEGDATYGKLTL
                     KFICTTGKLPVPWPTLVTTLTYGVQCFSRYPDHMKQHDFFKSAMPEGYVQERTIFFKDD
                     GNYKTRAEVKFEGDTLVNRIELKGIDFKEDGNILGHKLEYNYNSHNVYIMADKQKNGIK
                     VNFKIRHNIEDGSVQLADHYQQNTPIGDGPVLLPDNHYLSTQSALSKDPNEKRDHMVLL
                     EFVTAAGITLGMDELYK"
     CDS             8261..8977
                     /codon_start=1
                     /product="enhanced GFP"
                     /label=EGFP
                     /translation="MVSKGEELFTGVVPILVELDGDVNGHKFSVSGEGEGDATYGKLTL
                     KFICTTGKLPVPWPTLVTTLTYGVQCFSRYPDHMKQHDFFKSAMPEGYVQERTIFFKDD
                     GNYKTRAEVKFEGDTLVNRIELKGIDFKEDGNILGHKLEYNYNSHNVYIMADKQKNGIK
                     VNFKIRHNIEDGSVQLADHYQQNTPIGDGPVLLPDNHYLSTQSALSKDPNEKRDHMVLL
                     EFVTAAGITLGMDELYK"
     primer_bind     complement(8306..8327)
                     /label=EGFP-N
                     /note="EGFP, reverse primer"
     primer_bind     complement(8567..8586)
                     /label=EXFP-R
                     /note="For distinguishing EGFP variants, reverse primer"
     primer_bind     8914..8935
                     /label=EGFP-C
                     /note="EGFP, forward primer"
     misc_feature    8994..9582
                     /label=WPRE
                     /note="woodchuck hepatitis virus posttranscriptional
                     regulatory element"
     primer_bind     complement(9047..9067)
                     /label=WPRE-R
                     /note="WPRE, reverse primer"
     CDS             complement(9465..9476)
                     /codon_start=1
                     /product="Factor Xa recognition and cleavage site"
                     /label=Factor Xa site
                     /translation="IEGR"
     LTR             9657..9890
                     /label=3' LTR (Delta-U3)
                     /note="self-inactivating 3' long terminal repeat (LTR) from
                     HIV-1"
     primer_bind     complement(10009..10027)
                     /label=pBRforEco
                     /note="pBR322 vectors, upsteam of EcoRI site, forward
                     primer"
     promoter        10095..10199
                     /gene="bla"
                     /label=AmpR promoter
     CDS             10200..11060
                     /codon_start=1
                     /gene="bla"
                     /product="beta-lactamase"
                     /label=AmpR
                     /note="confers resistance to ampicillin, carbenicillin, and
                     related antibiotics"
                     /translation="MSIQHFRVALIPFFAAFCLPVFAHPETLVKVKDAEDQLGARVGYI
                     ELDLNSGKILESFRPEERFPMMSTFKVLLCGAVLSRVDAGQEQLGRRIHYSQNDLVEYS
                     PVTEKHLTDGMTVRELCSAAITMSDNTAANLLLTTIGGPKELTAFLHNMGDHVTRLDRW
                     EPELNEAIPNDERDTTMPVAMATTLRKLLTGELLTLASRQQLIDWMEADKVAGPLLRSA
                     LPAGWFIADKSGAGERGSRGIIAALGPDGKPSRIVVIYTTGSQATMDERNRQIAEIGAS
                     LIKHW"
     primer_bind     complement(10418..10437)
                     /label=Amp-R
                     /note="Ampicillin resistance gene, reverse primer"
     rep_origin      11231..11819
                     /direction=RIGHT
                     /label=ori
                     /note="high-copy-number ColE1/pMB1/pBR322/pUC origin of
                     replication"
     primer_bind     11720..11739
                     /label=pBR322ori-F
                     /note="pBR322 origin, forward primer"
     primer_bind     11973..11990
                     /label=L4440
                     /note="L4440 vector, forward primer"
     primer_bind     12082..12101
                     /label=SV40pro-F
                     /note="SV40 promoter/origin, forward primer"
     protein_bind    12230..12251
                     /label=CAP binding site
                     /bound_moiety="E. coli catabolite activator protein"
                     /note="CAP binding activates transcription in the presence
                     of cAMP."
     promoter        12266..12296
                     /label=lac promoter
                     /note="promoter for the E. coli lac operon"
     protein_bind    12304..12320
                     /label=lac operator
                     /bound_moiety="lac repressor encoded by lacI"
                     /note="The lac repressor binds to the lac operator to
                     inhibit transcription in E. coli. This inhibition can be
                     relieved by adding lactose or
                     isopropyl-beta-D-thiogalactopyranoside (IPTG)."
     primer_bind     12309..12331
                     /label=M13/pUC Reverse
                     /note="In lacZ gene"
     primer_bind     12328..12344
                     /label=M13 rev
                     /note="common sequencing primer, one of multiple similar
                     variants"
     primer_bind     12328..12344
                     /label=M13 Reverse
                     /note="In lacZ gene. Also called M13-rev"
     primer_bind     12394..12413
                     /label=EBV-rev
                     /note="SV40 polyA terminator, reverse primer"
ORIGIN
        1 tggaagggct aattcactcc caaagaagac aagatatcct tgatctgtgg atctaccaca
       61 cacaaggcta cttccctgat tagcagaact acacaccagg gccaggggtc agatatccac
      121 tgacctttgg atggtgctac aagctagtac cagttgagcc agataaggta gaagaggcca
      181 ataaaggaga gaacaccagc ttgttacacc ctgtgagcct gcatgggatg gatgacccgg
      241 agagagaagt gttagagtgg aggtttgaca gccgcctagc atttcatcac gtggcccgag
      301 agctgcatcc ggagtacttc aagaactgct gatatcgagc ttgctacaag ggactttccg
      361 ctggggactt tccagggagg cgtggcctgg gcgggactgg ggagtggcga gccctcagat
      421 cctgcatata agcagctgct ttttgcctgt actgggtctc tctggttaga ccagatctga
      481 gcctgggagc tctctggcta actagggaac ccactgctta agcctcaata aagcttgcct
      541 tgagtgcttc aagtagtgtg tgcccgtctg ttgtgtgact ctggtaacta gagatccctc
      601 agaccctttt agtcagtgtg gaaaatctct agcagtggcg cccgaacagg gacttgaaag
      661 cgaaagggaa accagaggag ctctctcgac gcaggactcg gcttgctgaa gcgcgcacgg
      721 caagaggcga ggggcggcga ctggtgagta cgccaaaaat tttgactagc ggaggctaga
      781 aggagagaga tgggtgcgag agcgtcagta ttaagcgggg gagaattaga tcgcgatggg
      841 aaaaaattcg gttaaggcca gggggaaaga aaaaatataa attaaaacat atagtatggg
      901 caagcaggga gctagaacga ttcgcagtta atcctggcct gttagaaaca tcagaaggct
      961 gtagacaaat actgggacag ctacaaccat cccttcagac aggatcagaa gaacttagat
     1021 cattatataa tacagtagca accctctatt gtgtgcatca aaggatagag ataaaagaca
     1081 ccaaggaagc tttagacaag atagaggaag agcaaaacaa aagtaagacc accgcacagc
     1141 aagcggccgg ccgctgatct tcagacctgg aggaggagat atgagggaca attggagaag
     1201 tgaattatat aaatataaag tagtaaaaat tgaaccatta ggagtagcac ccaccaaggc
     1261 aaagagaaga gtggtgcaga gagaaaaaag agcagtggga ataggagctt tgttccttgg
     1321 gttcttggga gcagcaggaa gcactatggg cgcagcgtca atgacgctga cggtacaggc
     1381 cagacaatta ttgtctggta tagtgcagca gcagaacaat ttgctgaggg ctattgaggc
     1441 gcaacagcat ctgttgcaac tcacagtctg gggcatcaag cagctccagg caagaatcct
     1501 ggctgtggaa agatacctaa aggatcaaca gctcctgggg atttggggtt gctctggaaa
     1561 actcatttgc accactgctg tgccttggaa tgctagttgg agtaataaat ctctggaaca
     1621 gatttggaat cacacgacct ggatggagtg ggacagagaa attaacaatt acacaagctt
     1681 aatacactcc ttaattgaag aatcgcaaaa ccagcaagaa aagaatgaac aagaattatt
     1741 ggaattagat aaatgggcaa gtttgtggaa ttggtttaac ataacaaatt ggctgtggta
     1801 tataaaatta ttcataatga tagtaggagg cttggtaggt ttaagaatag tttttgctgt
     1861 actttctata gtgaatagag ttaggcaggg atattcacca ttatcgtttc agacccacct
     1921 cccaaccccg aggggacccg acaggcccga aggaatagaa gaagaaggtg gagagagaga
     1981 cagagacaga tccattcgat tagtgaacgg atctcgacgg tatcgccgaa ttcacaaatg
     2041 gcagtattca tccacaattt taaaagaaaa ggggggattg gggggtacag tgcaggggaa
     2101 agaatagtag acataatagc aacagacata caaactaaag aattacaaaa acaaattaca
     2161 aaaattcaaa attttcgggt ttattacagg gacagcagag atccagtttg gactagtcgt
     2221 gaggctccgg tgcccgtcag tgggcagagc gcacatcgcc cacagtcccc gagaagttgg
     2281 ggggaggggt cggcaattga accggtgcct agagaaggtg gcgcggggta aactgggaaa
     2341 gtgatgtcgt gtactggctc cgcctttttc ccgagggtgg gggagaaccg tatataagtg
     2401 cagtagtcgc cgtgaacgtt ctttttcgca acgggtttgc cgccagaaca caggtaagtg
     2461 ccgtgtgtgg ttcccgcggg cctggcctct ttacgggtta tggcccttgc gtgccttgaa
     2521 ttacttccac ctggctgcag tacgtgattc ttgatcccga gcttcgggtt ggaagtgggt
     2581 gggagagttc gaggccttgc gcttaaggag ccccttcgcc tcgtgcttga gttgaggcct
     2641 ggcctgggcg ctggggccgc cgcgtgcgaa tctggtggca ccttcgcgcc tgtctcgctg
     2701 ctttcgataa gtctctagcc atttaaaatt tttgatgacc tgctgcgacg ctttttttct
     2761 ggcaagatag tcttgtaaat gcgggccaag atctgcacac tggtatttcg gtttttgggg
     2821 ccgcgggcgg cgacggggcc cgtgcgtccc agcgcacatg ttcggcgagg cggggcctgc
     2881 gagcgcggcc accgagaatc ggacgggggt agtctcaagc tggccggcct gctctggtgc
     2941 ctggcctcgc gccgccgtgt atcgccccgc cctgggcggc aaggctggcc cggtcggcac
     3001 cagttgcgtg agcggaaaga tggccgcttc ccggccctgc tgcagggagc tcaaaatgga
     3061 ggacgcggcg ctcgggagag cgggcgggtg agtcacccac acaaaggaaa agggcctttc
     3121 cgtcctcagc cgtcgcttca tgtgactcca cggagtaccg ggcgccgtcc aggcacctcg
     3181 attagttctc gagcttttgg agtacgtcgt ctttaggttg gggggagggg ttttatgcga
     3241 tggagtttcc ccacactgag tgggtggaga ctgaagttag gccagcttgg cacttgatgt
     3301 aattctcctt ggaatttgcc ctttttgagt ttggatcttg gttcattctc aagcctcaga
     3361 cagtggttca aagttttttt cttccatttc aggtgtcgtg aagcggccct gcagatatca
     3421 acaagtttgt acaaaaaagc aggcaccatg cagcggggcg ccgcgctgtg cctgcgactg
     3481 tggctctgcc tgggactcct ggacggcctg gtgagtggct actccatgac ccccccgacc
     3541 ttgaacatca cggaggagtc acacgtcatc gacaccggtg acagcctgtc catctcctgc
     3601 aggggacagc accccctcga gtgggcttgg ccaggagctc aggaggcgcc agccaccgga
     3661 gacaaggaca gcgaggacac gggggtggtg cgagactgcg agggcacaga cgccaggccc
     3721 tactgcaagg tgttgctgct gcacgaggta catgccaacg acacaggcag ctacgtctgc
     3781 tactacaagt acatcaaggc acgcatcgag ggcaccacgg ccgccagctc ctacgtgtcc
     3841 gtgagagact ttgagcagcc attcatcaac aagcctgaca cgctcttggt caacaggaag
     3901 gacgccatgt gggtgccctg tctggtgtcc atccccggcc tcaatgtcac gctgcgctcg
     3961 caaagctcgg tgctgtggcc agacgggcag gaggtggtgt gggatgaccg gcggggcatg
     4021 ctcgtgtcca cgccactgct gcacgatgcc ctgtacctgc agtgcgagac cacctgggga
     4081 gaccaggact tcctttccaa ccccttcctg gtgcacatca caggcaacga gctctatgac
     4141 atccagctgt tgcccaggaa gtcgctggag ctgctggtag gggagaagct ggtcctgaac
     4201 tgcaccgtgt gggctgagtt taactcaggt gtcacctttg actgggacta cccagggaag
     4261 caggcagagc ggggtaagtg ggtgcccgag cgacgctccc agcagaccca cacagaactc
     4321 tccagcatcc tgaccatcca caacgtcagc cagcacgacc tgggctcgta tgtgtgcaag
     4381 gccaacaacg gcatccagcg atttcgggag agcaccgagg tcattgtgca tgaaaatccc
     4441 ttcatcagcg tcgagtggct caaaggaccc atcctggagg ccacggcagg agacgagctg
     4501 gtgaagctgc ccgtgaagct ggcagcgtac cccccgcccg agttccagtg gtacaaggat
     4561 ggaaaggcac tgtccgggcg ccacagtcca catgccctgg tgctcaagga ggtgacagag
     4621 gccagcacag gcacctacac cctcgccctg tggaactccg ctgctggcct gaggcgcaac
     4681 atcagcctgg agctggtggt gaatgtgccc ccccagatac atgagaagga ggcctcctcc
     4741 cccagcatct actcgcgtca cagccgccag gccctcacct gcacggccta cggggtgccc
     4801 ctgcctctca gcatccagtg gcactggcgg ccctggacac cctgcaagat gtttgcccag
     4861 cgtagtctcc ggcggcggca gcagcaagac ctcatgccac agtgccgtga ctggagggcg
     4921 gtgaccacgc aggatgccgt gaaccccatc gagagcctgg acacctggac cgagtttgtg
     4981 gagggaaaga ataagactgt gagcaagctg gtgatccaga atgccaacgt gtctgccatg
     5041 tacaagtgtg tggtctccaa caaggtgggc caggatgagc ggctcatcta cttctatgtg
     5101 accaccatcc ccgacggctt caccatcgaa tccaagccat ccgaggagct actagagggc
     5161 cagccggtgc tcctgagctg ccaagccgac agctacaagt acgagcatct gcgctggtac
     5221 cgcctcaacc tgtccacgct gcacgatgcg cacgggaacc cgcttctgct cgactgcaag
     5281 aacgtgcatc tgttcgccac ccctctggcc gccagcctgg aggaggtggc acctggggcg
     5341 cgccacgcca cgctcagcct gagtatcccc cgcgtcgcgc ccgagcacga gggccactat
     5401 gtgtgcgaag tgcaagaccg gcgcagccat gacaagcact gccacaagaa gtacctgtcg
     5461 gtgcaggccc tggaagcccc tcggctcacg cagaacttga ccgacctcct ggtgaacgtg
     5521 agcgactcgc tggagatgca gtgcttggtg gccggagcgc acgcgcccag catcgtgtgg
     5581 tacaaagacg agaggctgct ggaggaaaag tctggagtcg acttggcgga ctccaaccag
     5641 aagctgagca tccagcgcgt gcgcgaggag gatgcgggac gctatctgtg cagcgtgtgc
     5701 aacgccaagg gctgcgtcaa ctcctccgcc agcgtggccg tggaaggctc cgaggataag
     5761 ggcagcatgg agatcgtgat ccttgtcggt accggcgtca tcgctgtctt cttctgggtc
     5821 ctcctcctcc tcatcttctg taacatgagg aggccggccc acgcagacat caagacgggc
     5881 tacctgtcca tcatcatgga ccccggggag gtgcctctgg aggagcaatg cgaatacctg
     5941 tcctacgatg ccagccagtg ggaattcccc cgagagcggc tgcacctggg gagagtgctc
     6001 ggctacggcg ccttcgggaa ggtggtggaa gcctccgctt tcggcatcca caagggcagc
     6061 agctgtgaca ccgtggccgt gaaaatgctg aaagagggcg ccacggccag cgagcaccgc
     6121 gcgctgatgt cggagctcaa gatcctcatt cacatcggca accacctcaa cgtggtcaac
     6181 ctcctcgggg cgtgcaccaa gccgcagggc cccctcatgg tgatcgtgga gttctgcaag
     6241 tacggcaacc tctccaactt cctgcgcgcc aagcgggacg ccttcagccc ctgcgcggag
     6301 aagtctcccg agcagcgcgg acgcttccgc gccatggtgg agctcgccag gctggatcgg
     6361 aggcggccgg ggagcagcga cagggtcctc ttcgcgcggt tctcgaagac cgagggcgga
     6421 gcgaggcggg cttctccaga ccaagaagct gaggacctgt ggctgagccc gctgaccatg
     6481 gaagatcttg tctgctacag cttccaggtg gccagaggga tggagttcct ggcttcccga
     6541 aagtgcatcc acagagacct ggctgctcgg aacattctgc tgtcggaaag cgacgtggtg
     6601 aagatctgtg actttggcct tgcccgggac atctacaaag accccgacta cgtccgcaag
     6661 ggcagtgccc ggctgcccct gaagtggatg gcccctgaaa gcatcttcga caaggtgtac
     6721 accacgcaga gtgacgtgtg gtcctttggg gtgcttctct gggagatctt ctctctgggg
     6781 gcctccccgt accctggggt gcagatcaat gaggagttct gccagcggct gagagacggc
     6841 acaaggatga gggccccgga gctggccact cccgccatac gccgcatcat gctgaactgc
     6901 tggtccggag accccaaggc gagacctgca ttctcggagc tggtggagat cctgggggac
     6961 ctgctccagg gcaggggcct gcaagaggaa gaggaggtct gcatggcccc gcgcagctct
     7021 cagagctcag aagagggcag cttctcgcag gtgtccacca tggccctaca catcgcccag
     7081 gctgacgctg aggacagccc gccaagcctg cagcgccaca gcctggccgc caggtattac
     7141 aactgggtgt cctttcccgg gtgcctggcc agaggggctg agacccgtgg ttcctccagg
     7201 atgaagacat ttgaggaatt ccccatgacc ccaacgacct acaaaggctc tgtggacaac
     7261 cagacagaca gtgggatggt gctggcctcg gaggagtttg agcagataga gagcaggcat
     7321 agacaagaaa gcggcttcag ctgtaaagga cctggccaga atgtggctgt gaccagggca
     7381 caccctgact cccaagggag gcggcggcgg cctgagcggg gggcccgagg aggccaggtg
     7441 ttttacaaca gcgagtatgg ggagctgtcg gagccaagcg aggaggacca ctgctccccg
     7501 tctgcccgcg tgactttctt cacagacaac agctactaga acccagcttt cttgtacaaa
     7561 gtggttgata tccagcacag tggcggccgc tcgagtctag agggcccgcg gttcgaaggt
     7621 aagcctatcc ctaaccctct cctcggtctc gattctacgc gtaccggtta gtaatgagat
     7681 ccctcccccc cccctaacgt tactggccga agccgcttgg aataaggccg gtgtgcgttt
     7741 gtctatatgt tattttccac catattgccg tcttttggca atgtgagggc ccggaaacct
     7801 ggccctgtct tcttgacgag cattcctagg ggtctttccc ctctcgccaa aggaatgcaa
     7861 ggtctgttga atgtcgtgaa ggaagcagtt cctctggaag cttcttgaag acaaacaacg
     7921 tctgtagcga ccctttgcag gcagcggaac cccccacctg gcgacaggtg cctctgcggc
     7981 caaaagccac gtgtataaga tacacctgca aaggcggcac aaccccagtg ccacgttgtg
     8041 agttggatag ttgtggaaag agtcaaatgg ctctcctcaa gcgtattcaa caaggggctg
     8101 aaggatgccc agaaggtacc ccattgtatg ggatctgatc tggggcctcg gtgcacatgc
     8161 tttacatgtg tttagtcgag gttaaaaaaa cgtctaggcc ccccgaacca cggggacgtg
     8221 gttttccttt gaaaaacacg atgataatat ggccacacat atggtgagca agggcgagga
     8281 gctgttcacc ggggtggtgc ccatcctggt cgagctggac ggcgacgtaa acggccacaa
     8341 gttcagcgtg tccggcgagg gcgagggcga tgccacctac ggcaagctga ccctgaagtt
     8401 catctgcacc accggcaagc tgcccgtgcc ctggcccacc ctcgtgacca ccctgaccta
     8461 cggcgtgcag tgcttcagcc gctaccccga ccacatgaag cagcacgact tcttcaagtc
     8521 cgccatgccc gaaggctacg tccaggagcg caccatcttc ttcaaggacg acggcaacta
     8581 caagacccgc gccgaggtga agttcgaggg cgacaccctg gtgaaccgca tcgagctgaa
     8641 gggcatcgac ttcaaggagg acggcaacat cctggggcac aagctggagt acaactacaa
     8701 cagccacaac gtctatatca tggccgacaa gcagaagaac ggcatcaagg tgaacttcaa
     8761 gatccgccac aacatcgagg acggcagcgt gcagctcgcc gaccactacc agcagaacac
     8821 ccccatcggc gacggccccg tgctgctgcc cgacaaccac tacctgagca cccagtccgc
     8881 cctgagcaaa gaccccaacg agaagcgcga tcacatggtc ctgctggagt tcgtgaccgc
     8941 cgccgggatc actctcggca tggacgagct gtacaagtaa atcgatagat cctaatcaac
     9001 ctctggatta caaaatttgt gaaagattga ctggtattct taactatgtt gctcctttta
     9061 cgctatgtgg atacgctgct ttaatgcctt tgtatcatgc tattgcttcc cgtatggctt
     9121 tcattttctc ctccttgtat aaatcctggt tgctgtctct ttatgaggag ttgtggcccg
     9181 ttgtcaggca acgtggcgtg gtgtgcactg tgtttgctga cgcaaccccc actggttggg
     9241 gcattgccac cacctgtcag ctcctttccg ggactttcgc tttccccctc cctattgcca
     9301 cggcggaact catcgccgcc tgccttgccc gctgctggac aggggctcgg ctgttgggca
     9361 ctgacaattc cgtggtgttg tcggggaaat catcgtcctt tccttggctg ctcgcctgtg
     9421 ttgccacctg gattctgcgc gggacgtcct tctgctacgt cccttcggcc ctcaatccag
     9481 cggaccttcc ttcccgcggc ctgctgccgg ctctgcggcc tcttccgcgt cttcgccttc
     9541 gccctcagac gagtcggatc tccctttggg ccgcctcccc gcctgagatc ctttaagacc
     9601 aatgacttac aaggcagctg tagatcttag ccacttttta aaagaaaagg ggggactgga
     9661 agggctaatt cactcccaac gaagacaaga tctgcttttt gcttgtactg ggtctctctg
     9721 gttagaccag atctgagcct gggagctctc tggctaacta gggaacccac tgcttaagcc
     9781 tcaataaagc ttgccttgag tgcttcaagt agtgtgtgcc cgtctgttgt gtgactctgg
     9841 taactagaga tccctcagac ccttttagtc agtgtggaaa atctctagca gtagtagttc
     9901 atgtcatctt attattcagt atttataact tgcaaagaaa tgaatatcag agagtgagag
     9961 gcccgggtta attaaggaaa gggctagatc attcttgaag acgaaagggc ctcgtgatac
    10021 gcctattttt ataggttaat gtcatgataa taatggtttc ttagacgtca ggtggcactt
    10081 ttcggggaaa tgtgcgcgga acccctattt gtttattttt ctaaatacat tcaaatatgt
    10141 atccgctcat gagacaataa ccctgataaa tgcttcaata atattgaaaa aggaagagta
    10201 tgagtattca acatttccgt gtcgccctta ttcccttttt tgcggcattt tgccttcctg
    10261 tttttgctca cccagaaacg ctggtgaaag taaaagatgc tgaagatcag ttgggtgcac
    10321 gagtgggtta catcgaactg gatctcaaca gcggtaagat ccttgagagt tttcgccccg
    10381 aagaacgttt tccaatgatg agcactttta aagttctgct atgtggcgcg gtattatccc
    10441 gtgttgacgc cgggcaagag caactcggtc gccgcataca ctattctcag aatgacttgg
    10501 ttgagtactc accagtcaca gaaaagcatc ttacggatgg catgacagta agagaattat
    10561 gcagtgctgc cataaccatg agtgataaca ctgcggccaa cttacttctg acaacgatcg
    10621 gaggaccgaa ggagctaacc gcttttttgc acaacatggg ggatcatgta actcgccttg
    10681 atcgttggga accggagctg aatgaagcca taccaaacga cgagcgtgac accacgatgc
    10741 ctgtagcaat ggcaacaacg ttgcgcaaac tattaactgg cgaactactt actctagctt
    10801 cccggcaaca attaatagac tggatggagg cggataaagt tgcaggacca cttctgcgct
    10861 cggcccttcc ggctggctgg tttattgctg ataaatctgg agccggtgag cgtgggtctc
    10921 gcggtatcat tgcagcactg gggccagatg gtaagccctc ccgtatcgta gttatctaca
    10981 cgacggggag tcaggcaact atggatgaac gaaatagaca gatcgctgag ataggtgcct
    11041 cactgattaa gcattggtaa ctgtcagacc aagtttactc atatatactt tagattgatt
    11101 taaaacttca tttttaattt aaaaggatct aggtgaagat cctttttgat aatctcatga
    11161 ccaaaatccc ttaacgtgag ttttcgttcc actgagcgtc agaccccgta gaaaagatca
    11221 aaggatcttc ttgagatcct ttttttctgc gcgtaatctg ctgcttgcaa acaaaaaaac
    11281 caccgctacc agcggtggtt tgtttgccgg atcaagagct accaactctt tttccgaagg
    11341 taactggctt cagcagagcg cagataccaa atactgttct tctagtgtag ccgtagttag
    11401 gccaccactt caagaactct gtagcaccgc ctacatacct cgctctgcta atcctgttac
    11461 cagtggctgc tgccagtggc gataagtcgt gtcttaccgg gttggactca agacgatagt
    11521 taccggataa ggcgcagcgg tcgggctgaa cggggggttc gtgcacacag cccagcttgg
    11581 agcgaacgac ctacaccgaa ctgagatacc tacagcgtga gctatgagaa agcgccacgc
    11641 ttcccgaagg gagaaaggcg gacaggtatc cggtaagcgg cagggtcgga acaggagagc
    11701 gcacgaggga gcttccaggg ggaaacgcct ggtatcttta tagtcctgtc gggtttcgcc
    11761 acctctgact tgagcgtcga tttttgtgat gctcgtcagg ggggcggagc ctatggaaaa
    11821 acgccagcaa cgcggccttt ttacggttcc tggccttttg ctggcctttt gctcacatgt
    11881 tctttcctgc gttatcccct gattctgtgg ataaccgtat taccgccttt gagtgagctg
    11941 ataccgctcg ccgcagccga acgaccgagc gcagcgagtc agtgagcgag gaagcggaag
    12001 agcgcccaat acgcaaaccg cctctccccg cgcgttggcc gattcattaa tgcagcaagc
    12061 tcatggctga ctaatttttt ttatttatgc agaggccgag gccgcctcgg cctctgagct
    12121 attccagaag tagtgaggag gcttttttgg aggcctaggc ttttgcaaaa agctccccgt
    12181 ggcacgacag gtttcccgac tggaaagcgg gcagtgagcg caacgcaatt aatgtgagtt
    12241 agctcactca ttaggcaccc caggctttac actttatgct tccggctcgt atgttgtgtg
    12301 gaattgtgag cggataacaa tttcacacag gaaacagcta tgacatgatt acgaatttca
    12361 caaataaagc atttttttca ctgcattcta gttgtggttt gtccaaactc atcaatgtat
    12421 cttatcatgt ctggatcaac tggataactc aagctaacca aaatcatccc aaacttccca
    12481 ccccataccc tattaccact gccaattacc tgtggtttca tttactctaa acctgtgatt
    12541 cctctgaatt attttcattt taaagaaatt gtatttgtta aatatgtact acaaacttag
    12601 tagt
//
