[The description below was written by a language model from this plasmid's Addgene catalogue record and the feature table of its GenBank file.]
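Description:
pHAGE-FLT4-F131S is a 12.6 kb HIV-1-based lentiviral expression plasmid built on the pHAGE backbone, carrying the human FLT4 gene (encoding the receptor tyrosine kinase VEGFR-3) with the F131S missense substitution. It is maintained in E. coli through a high-copy ColE1/pUC-type origin and a beta-lactamase gene conferring ampicillin resistance. The catalogue lists a recombination-deficient strain as the growth host, which is usual for plasmids containing repeated LTR sequences.

The viral portion runs from a full-length HIV-1 LTR at the upstream end (labelled "3' LTR" in the feature table, though it sits in the 5' position) to a U3-deleted, self-inactivating 3' LTR. Between them lie the Psi packaging signal, the Rev response element for Rev-dependent nuclear export of the genomic RNA, and the cPPT/CTS, which aids nuclear import in transduced cells. Expression is driven by the constitutive human EF-1-alpha promoter, including its first intron. The FLT4 open reading frame is not annotated as a feature, but it occupies the roughly 4 kb interval between the attB1 and attB2 sites left by Gateway recombination. A V5 epitope tag lies just downstream of attB2; whether it is fused in frame to the insert is not stated. An EMCV IRES followed by EGFP allows the same transcript to produce a fluorescent marker for identifying transduced cells, and a WPRE enhances transcript expression.

The construct is intended for stable lentiviral expression of this FLT4 variant in mammalian cells, and comes from a study systematically testing the functional effects of somatic cancer mutations.
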