Addgene plasmid #116401: pHAGE-FLT4-F131S
Purpose: Lentiviral expression of FLT4 F131S
Depositing lab: Gordon Mills & Kenneth Scott. Depositing organization: Baylor College of Medicine. Publication: Systematic Functional Annotation of Somatic Mutations in Cancer. Ng PK, Li J, Jeong KJ, Shao S, Chen H, Tsang YH, Sengupta S, Wang Z, Bhavana VH, Tran R, Soewito S, Minussi DC, Moreno D, Kong K, Dogruluk T, Lu H, Gao J, Tokheim C, Zhou DC, Johnson AM, Zeng J, Ip CKM, Ju Z, Wester M, Yu S, Li Y, Vellano CP, Schultz N, Karchin R, Ding L, Lu Y, Cheung LWT, Chen K, Shaw KR, Meric-Bernstam F, Scott KL, Yi S, Sahni N, Liang H, Mills GB. Cancer Cell. 2018 Mar 12;33(3):450-462.e10. doi: 10.1016/j.ccell.2018.01.021. PubMed 29533785.
Backbone
  Vector backbone: pHAGE
  Vector type: Lentiviral
Growth in bacteria
  Bacterial resistance: Ampicillin, 100 μg/mL
  Growth temperature: 37°C
  Growth strain: Stbl3
  Copy number: High Copy
Gene/Insert
  Gene/Insert name: FLT4
  Species: H. sapiens (human)
  Mutation: F131S
  Entrez Gene: FLT4 (a.k.a. CHTD7, FLT-4, FLT41, LMPH1A, LMPHM1, PCL, VEGFR-3, VEGFR3)
  Cloning method: Gateway Cloning
Terms and licenses: Academic/Nonprofit Terms; Industry Terms: Not Available to Industry
How to cite: pHAGE-FLT4-F131S was a gift from Gordon Mills & Kenneth Scott (Addgene plasmid # 116401 ; http://n2t.net/addgene:116401 ; RRID:Addgene_116401)
