>Addgene plasmid #116401 | pHAGE-FLT4-F131S | depositor partial sequence | sequence record 219275 | insert
ATGCAGCGGGGCGCCGCGCTGTGCCTGCGACTGTGGCTCTGCCTGGGACTCCTGGACGGCCTGGTGAGTG
GCTACTCCATGACCCCCCCGACCTTGAACATCACGGAGGAGTCACACGTCATCGACACCGGTGACAGCCT
GTCCATCTCCTGCAGGGGACAGCACCCCCTCGAGTGGGCTTGGCCAGGAGCTCAGGAGGCGCCAGCCACC
GGAGACAAGGACAGCGAGGACACGGGGGTGGTGCGAGACTGCGAGGGCACAGACGCCAGGCCCTACTGCA
AGGTGTTGCTGCTGCACGAGGTACATGCCAACGACACAGGCAGCTACGTCTGCTACTACAAGTACATCAA
GGCACGCATCGAGGGCACCACGGCCGCCAGCTCCTACGTGTCCGTGAGAGACTTTGAGCAGCCATTCATC
AACAAGCCTGACACGCTCTTGGTCAACAGGAAGGACGCCATGTGGGTGCCCTGTCTGGTGTCCATCCCCG
GCCTCAATGTCACGCTGCGCTCGCAAAGCTCGGTGCTGTGGCCAGACGGGCAGGAGGTGGTGTGGGATGA
CCGGCGGGGCATGCTCGTGTCCACGCCACTGCTGCACGATGCCCTGTACCTGCAGTGCGAGACCACCTGG
GGAGACCAGGACTTCCTTTCCAACCCCTTCCTGGTGCACATCACAGGCAACGAGCTCTATGACATCCAGC
TGTTGCCCAGGAAGTCGCTGGAGCTGCTGGTAGGGGAGAAGCTGGTCCTGAACTGCACCGTGTGGGCTGA
GTTTAACTCAGGTGTCACCTTTGACTGGGACTACCCAGGGAAGCAGGCAGAGCGGGGTAAGTGGGTGCCC
GAGCGACGCTCCCAGCAGACCCACACAGAACTCTCCAGCATCCTGACCATCCACAACGTCAGCCAGCACG
ACCTGGGCTCGTATGTGTGCAAGGCCAACAACGGCATCCAGCGATTTCGGGAGAGCACCGAGGTCATTGT
GCATGAAAATCCCTTCATCAGCGTCGAGTGGCTCAAAGGACCCATCCTGGAGGCCACGGCAGGAGACGAG
CTGGTGAAGCTGCCCGTGAAGCTGGCAGCGTACCCCCCGCCCGAGTTCCAGTGGTACAAGGATGGAAAGG
CACTGTCCGGGCGCCACAGTCCACATGCCCTGGTGCTCAAGGAGGTGACAGAGGCCAGCACAGGCACCTA
CACCCTCGCCCTGTGGAACTCCGCTGCTGGCCTGAGGCGCAACATCAGCCTGGAGCTGGTGGTGAATGTG
CCCCCCCAGATACATGAGAAGGAGGCCTCCTCCCCCAGCATCTACTCGCGTCACAGCCGCCAGGCCCTCA
CCTGCACGGCCTACGGGGTGCCCCTGCCTCTCAGCATCCAGTGGCACTGGCGGCCCTGGACACCCTGCAA
GATGTTTGCCCAGCGTAGTCTCCGGCGGCGGCAGCAGCAAGACCTCATGCCACAGTGCCGTGACTGGAGG
GCGGTGACCACGCAGGATGCCGTGAACCCCATCGAGAGCCTGGACACCTGGACCGAGTTTGTGGAGGGAA
AGAATAAGACTGTGAGCAAGCTGGTGATCCAGAATGCCAACGTGTCTGCCATGTACAAGTGTGTGGTCTC
CAACAAGGTGGGCCAGGATGAGCGGCTCATCTACTTCTATGTGACCACCATCCCCGACGGCTTCACCATC
GAATCCAAGCCATCCGAGGAGCTACTAGAGGGCCAGCCGGTGCTCCTGAGCTGCCAAGCCGACAGCTACA
AGTACGAGCATCTGCGCTGGTACCGCCTCAACCTGTCCACGCTGCACGATGCGCACGGGAACCCGCTTCT
GCTCGACTGCAAGAACGTGCATCTGTTCGCCACCCCTCTGGCCGCCAGCCTGGAGGAGGTGGCACCTGGG
GCGCGCCACGCCACGCTCAGCCTGAGTATCCCCCGCGTCGCGCCCGAGCACGAGGGCCACTATGTGTGCG
AAGTGCAAGACCGGCGCAGCCATGACAAGCACTGCCACAAGAAGTACCTGTCGGTGCAGGCCCTGGAAGC
CCCTCGGCTCACGCAGAACTTGACCGACCTCCTGGTGAACGTGAGCGACTCGCTGGAGATGCAGTGCTTG
GTGGCCGGAGCGCACGCGCCCAGCATCGTGTGGTACAAAGACGAGAGGCTGCTGGAGGAAAAGTCTGGAG
TCGACTTGGCGGACTCCAACCAGAAGCTGAGCATCCAGCGCGTGCGCGAGGAGGATGCGGGACGCTATCT
GTGCAGCGTGTGCAACGCCAAGGGCTGCGTCAACTCCTCCGCCAGCGTGGCCGTGGAAGGCTCCGAGGAT
AAGGGCAGCATGGAGATCGTGATCCTTGTCGGTACCGGCGTCATCGCTGTCTTCTTCTGGGTCCTCCTCC
TCCTCATCTTCTGTAACATGAGGAGGCCGGCCCACGCAGACATCAAGACGGGCTACCTGTCCATCATCAT
GGACCCCGGGGAGGTGCCTCTGGAGGAGCAATGCGAATACCTGTCCTACGATGCCAGCCAGTGGGAATTC
CCCCGAGAGCGGCTGCACCTGGGGAGAGTGCTCGGCTACGGCGCCTTCGGGAAGGTGGTGGAAGCCTCCG
CTTTCGGCATCCACAAGGGCAGCAGCTGTGACACCGTGGCCGTGAAAATGCTGAAAGAGGGCGCCACGGC
CAGCGAGCACCGCGCGCTGATGTCGGAGCTCAAGATCCTCATTCACATCGGCAACCACCTCAACGTGGTC
AACCTCCTCGGGGCGTGCACCAAGCCGCAGGGCCCCCTCATGGTGATCGTGGAGTTCTGCAAGTACGGCA
ACCTCTCCAACTTCCTGCGCGCCAAGCGGGACGCCTTCAGCCCCTGCGCGGAGAAGTCTCCCGAGCAGCG
CGGACGCTTCCGCGCCATGGTGGAGCTCGCCAGGCTGGATCGGAGGCGGCCGGGGAGCAGCGACAGGGTC
CTCTTCGCGCGGTTCTCGAAGACCGAGGGCGGAGCGAGGCGGGCTTCTCCAGACCAAGAAGCTGAGGACC
TGTGGCTGAGCCCGCTGACCATGGAAGATCTTGTCTGCTACAGCTTCCAGGTGGCCAGAGGGATGGAGTT
CCTGGCTTCCCGAAAGTGCATCCACAGAGACCTGGCTGCTCGGAACATTCTGCTGTCGGAAAGCGACGTG
GTGAAGATCTGTGACTTTGGCCTTGCCCGGGACATCTACAAAGACCCCGACTACGTCCGCAAGGGCAGTG
CCCGGCTGCCCCTGAAGTGGATGGCCCCTGAAAGCATCTTCGACAAGGTGTACACCACGCAGAGTGACGT
GTGGTCCTTTGGGGTGCTTCTCTGGGAGATCTTCTCTCTGGGGGCCTCCCCGTACCCTGGGGTGCAGATC
AATGAGGAGTTCTGCCAGCGGCTGAGAGACGGCACAAGGATGAGGGCCCCGGAGCTGGCCACTCCCGCCA
TACGCCGCATCATGCTGAACTGCTGGTCCGGAGACCCCAAGGCGAGACCTGCATTCTCGGAGCTGGTGGA
GATCCTGGGGGACCTGCTCCAGGGCAGGGGCCTGCAAGAGGAAGAGGAGGTCTGCATGGCCCCGCGCAGC
TCTCAGAGCTCAGAAGAGGGCAGCTTCTCGCAGGTGTCCACCATGGCCCTACACATCGCCCAGGCTGACG
CTGAGGACAGCCCGCCAAGCCTGCAGCGCCACAGCCTGGCCGCCAGGTATTACAACTGGGTGTCCTTTCC
CGGGTGCCTGGCCAGAGGGGCTGAGACCCGTGGTTCCTCCAGGATGAAGACATTTGAGGAATTCCCCATG
ACCCCAACGACCTACAAAGGCTCTGTGGACAACCAGACAGACAGTGGGATGGTGCTGGCCTCGGAGGAGT
TTGAGCAGATAGAGAGCAGGCATAGACAAGAAAGCGGCTTCAGCTGTAAAGGACCTGGCCAGAATGTGGC
TGTGACCAGGGCACACCCTGACTCCCAAGGGAGGCGGCGGCGGCCTGAGCGGGGGGCCCGAGGAGGCCAG
GTGTTTTACAACAGCGAGTATGGGGAGCTGTCGGAGCCAAGCGAGGAGGACCACTGCTCCCCGTCTGCCC
GCGTGACTTTCTTCACAGACAACAGCTACTAA
